Addgene plasmid #229607: mNeonGreen-lifeactin
Purpose: Expresses mNeonGreen-lifeactin fusion in mammalian cells
Depositing lab: Kiryl Piatkevich. Publication: Bright and stable monomeric green fluorescent protein derived from StayGold. Zhang H, Lesnov GD, Subach OM, Zhang W, Kuzmicheva TP, Vlaskina AV, Samygina VR, Chen L, Ye X, Nikolaeva AY, Gabdulkhakov A, Papadaki S, Qin W, Borshchevskiy V, Perfilov MM, Gavrikov AS, Drobizhev M, Mishin AS, Piatkevich KD, Subach FV. Nat Methods. 2024 Apr;21(4):657-665. doi: 10.1038/s41592-024-02203-y. Epub 2024 Feb 26. PubMed 38409224.
Backbone
  Vector backbone: pN1
  Vector type: Mammalian Expression
Growth in bacteria
  Bacterial resistance: Kanamycin, 50 μg/mL
  Growth temperature: 37°C
  Growth strain: DH5alpha
  Copy number: High Copy
Gene/Insert
  Gene/Insert name: mNeonGreen
  Species: Synthetic
  Cloning method: Ligation Independent Cloning
Terms and licenses: Academic/Nonprofit Terms; Industry Terms: Not Available to Industry
How to cite: mNeonGreen-lifeactin was a gift from Kiryl Piatkevich (Addgene plasmid # 229607 ; http://n2t.net/addgene:229607 ; RRID:Addgene_229607)
