[The description below was written by a language model from this plasmid's Addgene catalogue record and pLannotate feature annotations shown in this document.]
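Description:
mNeonGreen-lifeactin is a mammalian expression plasmid of about 4.7 kb, built on a pN1-type backbone, that is intended to express a fusion of the green/yellow fluorescent protein mNeonGreen with the actin-binding peptide lifeactin. Transcription is driven by the human cytomegalovirus immediate-early enhancer and promoter, which on the circular map lie just upstream of the mNeonGreen coding sequence, and the transcript is terminated by an SV40 polyadenylation signal. The automated annotation identifies the mNeonGreen open reading frame but does not call a separate lifeactin feature. This is not surprising for so short a peptide, but it means that the position of lifeactin relative to the fluorescent protein, and any linker between them, cannot be read from the feature table. The catalogue entry lists only mNeonGreen, of synthetic origin, as the insert. A small SV40 large T antigen fragment annotated before the poly(A) signal is most likely a hit within the SV40-derived 3' region rather than a designed part of the payload.

In bacteria the plasmid replicates from a high-copy ColE1/pUC-type origin and is selected with kanamycin. The Tn5 NeoR/KanR gene sits behind tandem bacterial (bla) and SV40 early promoters and is followed by an HSV TK poly(A) signal, so the same marker can also give G418 resistance in mammalian cells. An f1 origin is also present. Short ble and bGH poly(A) fragments appear to be backbone remnants.

The construct labels filamentous actin for live-cell fluorescence imaging. It was deposited alongside work describing a bright, stable monomeric green fluorescent protein derived from StayGold, which suggests a role as an mNeonGreen comparison construct, although the record does not say so.
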