Features (pLannotate 1.2.2; 13 found; start..end, strand, type, name):
     34..741     +  CDS            mNeonGreen: mNeonGreen is a basic (constitutively fluorescent) green/yellow fluorescent protein published in 2013, derived from Branchiostoma lanceolatum. It is reported to be a very rapidly-maturing monomer with moderate acid sensitivity.
    761..844     +  CDS            large T antigen (fragment): large T antigen from SV40 (simian virus 40)
    867..988     +  polyA_signal   SV40 poly(A) signal: SV40 polyadenylation signal
   1022..1450    -  rep_origin     f1 ori (sequence partly withheld): f1 bacteriophage origin of replication; arrow indicates direction of (+) strand synthesis
   1477..1581    +  promoter       AmpR promoter: bla
   1583..1940    +  promoter       SV40 promoter: SV40 enhancer and early promoter
   1975..2769    +  CDS            NeoR/KanR: aminoglycoside phosphotransferase from Tn5; aph(3')-II (or nptII); confers resistance to neomycin, kanamycin, and G418 (Geneticin®)
   2790..2942    +  CDS            ble (fragment): BLE_KLEPN - Experimental evidence at protein level: Swiss-Prot protein existence level 1. Binding protein with a strong affinity to the bleomycin family of antibiotics. Binds to CL990; an antimitotic-antibiotic compound. From Klebsiella pneumoniae.
   3001..3048    +  polyA_signal   HSV TK poly(A) signal: herpes simplex virus thymidine kinase polyadenylation signal (Cole and Stacy, 1985)
   3139..3155    -  polyA_signal   bGH poly(A) signal (fragment): bovine growth hormone polyadenylation signal
   3377..3965    +  rep_origin     ori: high-copy-number ColE1/pMB1/pBR322/pUC origin of replication
   4140..4443    +  enhancer       CMV enhancer: human cytomegalovirus immediate early enhancer
   4444..4647    +  promoter       CMV promoter: human cytomegalovirus (CMV) immediate early promoter
>Addgene plasmid #229607 | mNeonGreen-lifeactin | addgene full sequence | sequence record 489857 | Addgene NGS Result
ATCCATTCGTTGGGGGATCCACCGGTCGCCACCATGGTGAGCAAGGGCGAGGAGGATAACATGGCCTCTC
TCCCAGCGACACATGAGTTACACATCTTTGGCTCCATCAACGGTGTGGACTTTGACATGGTGGGTCAGGG
CACCGGCAATCCAAATGATGGTTATGAGGAGTTAAACCTGAAGTCCACCAAGGGTGACCTCCAGTTCTCC
CCCTGGATTCTGGTCCCTCATATCGGGTATGGCTTCCATCAGTACCTGCCCTACCCTGACGGGATGTCGC
CTTTCCAGGCCGCCATGGTAGATGGCTCCGGCTACCAAGTCCATCGCACAATGCAGTTTGAAGATGGTGC
CTCCCTTACTGTTAACTACCGCTACACCTACGAGGGAAGCCACATCAAAGGAGAGGCCCAGGTGAAGGGG
ACTGGTTTCCCTGCTGACGGTCCTGTGATGACCAACTCGCTGACCGCTGCGGACTGGTGCAGGTCGAAGA
AGACTTACCCCAACGACAAAACCATCATCAGTACCTTTAAGTGGAGTTACACCACGGGAAATGGCAAGCG
CTACCGGAGCACTGCGCGGACCACCTACACCTTTGCCAAGCCAATGGCGGCTAACTATCTGAAGAACCAG
CCGATGTACGTGTTCCGTAAGACGGAGCTCAAGCACTCCAAGACCGAGCTCAACTTCAAGGAGTGGCAAA
AGGCCTTTACCGATGTGATGGGCATGGACGAGCTGTACAAGTAAAGCGGCCGCGACTCTAGATCATAATC
AGCCATACCACATTTGTAGAGGTTTTACTTGCTTTAAAAAACCTCCCACACCTCCCCCTGAACCTGAAAC
ATAAAATGAATGCAATTGTTGTTGTTAACTTGTTTATTGCAGCTTATAATGGTTACAAATAAAGCAATAG
CATCACAAATTTCACAAATAAAGCATTTTTTTCACTGCATTCTAGTTGTGGTTTGTCCAAACTCATCAAT
GTATCTTAAGGCGTAAATTGTAAGCGTTAATATTTTGTTAAAATTCGCGTTAAATTTTTGTTAAATCAGC
TCATTTTTTAACCAATAGGCCGAAATCGGCAAAATCCCTTATAAATCAAAAGAATAGACCGAGATAGGGT
[37 nt withheld, positions 1121-1157]
AAAGAACGTGGACTCCAACGTCAAAGG
[49 nt withheld, positions 1185-1233]
T
[91 nt withheld, positions 1235-1325]
G
[124 nt withheld, positions 1327-1450]
CAGGTGGCACTTTTCGGGGAAATGTGCGCGGAACCCCTATTTGTTTATTTTTCTAAATACATTCAAATAT
GTATCCGCTCATGAGACAATAACCCTGATAAATGCTTCAATAATATTGAAAAAGGAAGAGTCCTGAGGCG
GAAAGAACCAGCTGTGGAATGTGTGTCAGTTAGGGTGTGGAAAGTCCCCAGGCTCCCCAGCAGGCAGAAG
TATGCAAAGCATGCATCTCAATTAGTCAGCAACCAGGTGTGGAAAGTCCCCAGGCTCCCCAGCAGGCAGA
AGTATGCAAAGCATGCATCTCAATTAGTCAGCAACCATAGTCCCGCCCCTAACTCCGCCCATCCCGCCCC
TAACTCCGCCCAGTTCCGCCCATTCTCCGCCCCATGGCTGACTAATTTTTTTTATTTATGCAGAGGCCGA
GGCCGCCTCGGCCTCTGAGCTATTCCAGAAGTAGTGAGGAGGCTTTTTTGGAGGCCTAGGCTTTTGCAAA
GATCGATCAAGAGACAGGATGAGGATCGTTTCGCATGATTGAACAAGATGGATTGCACGCAGGTTCTCCG
GCCGCTTGGGTGGAGAGGCTATTCGGCTATGACTGGGCACAACAGACAATCGGCTGCTCTGATGCCGCCG
TGTTCCGGCTGTCAGCGCAGGGGCGCCCGGTTCTTTTTGTCAAGACCGACCTGTCCGGTGCCCTGAATGA
ACTGCAAGACGAGGCAGCGCGGCTATCGTGGCTGGCCACGACGGGCGTTCCTTGCGCAGCTGTGCTCGAC
GTTGTCACTGAAGCGGGAAGGGACTGGCTGCTATTGGGCGAAGTGCCGGGGCAGGATCTCCTGTCATCTC
ACCTTGCTCCTGCCGAGAAAGTATCCATCATGGCTGATGCAATGCGGCGGCTGCATACGCTTGATCCGGC
TACCTGCCCATTCGACCACCAAGCGAAACATCGCATCGAGCGAGCACGTACTCGGATGGAAGCCGGTCTT
GTCGATCAGGATGATCTGGACGAAGAGCATCAGGGGCTCGCGCCAGCCGAACTGTTCGCCAGGCTCAAGG
CGAGCATGCCCGACGGCGAGGATCTCGTCGTGACCCATGGCGATGCCTGCTTGCCGAATATCATGGTGGA
AAATGGCCGCTTTTCTGGATTCATCGACTGTGGCCGGCTGGGTGTGGCGGACCGCTATCAGGACATAGCG
TTGGCTACCCGTGATATTGCTGAAGAGCTTGGCGGCGAATGGGCTGACCGCTTCCTCGTGCTTTACGGTA
TCGCCGCTCCCGATTCGCAGCGCATCGCCTTCTATCGCCTTCTTGACGAGTTCTTCTGAGCTGGACTCTG
GGGTTCGAAATGACCGACCAAGCGACGCCCAACCTGCCATCACGAGATTTCGATTCCACCGCCGCCTTCT
ATGAAAGGTTGGGCTTCGGAATCGTTTTCCGGGACGCCGGCTGGATGATCCTCCAGCGCGGGGATCTCAT
GCTGGAGTTCTTCGCCCACCCTAGGGGGAGGCTAACTGAAACACGGAAGGAGACAATACCGGAAGGAACC
CGCGCTATGACGGCAATAAAAAGACAGAATAAAACGCACGGTGTTGGGTCGTTTGTTCATAAACGCGGGG
TTCGGTCCCAGGGCTGGCACTCTGTCGATACCCCACCGAGACCCCATTGGGGCCAATACGCCCGCGTTTC
TTCCTTTTCCCCACCCCACCCCCCAAGTTCGGGTGAAGGCCCAGGGCTCGCAGCCAACGTCGGGGCGGCA
GGCCCTGCCATAGCCTCAGGTTACTCATATATACTTTAGATTGATTTAAAACTTCATTTTTAATTTAAAA
GGATCTAGGTGAAGATCCTTTTTGATAATCTCATGACCAAAATCCCTTAACGTGAGTTTTCGTTCCACTG
AGCGTCAGACCCCGTAGAAAAGATCAAAGGATCTTCTTGAGATCCTTTTTTTCTGCGCGTAATCTGCTGC
TTGCAAACAAAAAAACCACCGCTACCAGCGGTGGTTTGTTTGCCGGATCAAGAGCTACCAACTCTTTTTC
CGAAGGTAACTGGCTTCAGCAGAGCGCAGATACCAAATACTGTTCTTCTAGTGTAGCCGTAGTTAGGCCA
CCACTTCAAGAACTCTGTAGCACCGCCTACATACCTCGCTCTGCTAATCCTGTTACCAGTGGCTGCTGCC
AGTGGCGATAAGTCGTGTCTTACCGGGTTGGACTCAAGACGATAGTTACCGGATAAGGCGCAGCGGTCGG
GCTGAACGGGGGGTTCGTGCACACAGCCCAGCTTGGAGCGAACGACCTACACCGAACTGAGATACCTACA
GCGTGAGCTATGAGAAAGCGCCACGCTTCCCGAAGGGAGAAAGGCGGACAGGTATCCGGTAAGCGGCAGG
GTCGGAACAGGAGAGCGCACGAGGGAGCTTCCAGGGGGAAACGCCTGGTATCTTTATAGTCCTGTCGGGT
TTCGCCACCTCTGACTTGAGCGTCGATTTTTGTGATGCTCGTCAGGGGGGCGGAGCCTATGGAAAAACGC
CAGCAACGCGGCCTTTTTACGGTTCCTGGCCTTTTGCTGGCCTTTTGCTCACATGTTCTTTCCTGCGTTA
TCCCCTGATTCTGTGGATAACCGTATTACCGCCATGCATTAGTTATTAATAGTAATCAATTACGGGGTCA
TTAGTTCATAGCCCATATATGGAGTTCCGCGTTACATAACTTACGGTAAATGGCCCGCCTGGCTGACCGC
CCAACGACCCCCGCCCATTGACGTCAATAATGACGTATGTTCCCATAGTAACGCCAATAGGGACTTTCCA
TTGACGTCAATGGGTGGAGTATTTACGGTAAACTGCCCACTTGGCAGTACATCAAGTGTATCATATGCCA
AGTACGCCCCCTATTGACGTCAATGACGGTAAATGGCCCGCCTGGCATTATGCCCAGTACATGACCTTAT
GGGACTTTCCTACTTGGCAGTACATCTACGTATTAGTCATCGCTATTACCATGGTGATGCGGTTTTGGCA
GTACATCAATGGGCGTGGATAGCGGTTTGACTCACGGGGATTTCCAAGTCTCCACCCCATTGACGTCAAT
GGGAGTTTGTTTTGGCACCAAAATCAACGGGACTTTCCAAAATGTCGTAACAACTCCGCCCCATTGACGC
AAATGGGCGGTAGGCGTGTACGGTGGGAGGTCTATATAAGCAGAGCTGGTTTAGTGAACCGTCAGATCCG
CTAGCATGGGCGTGGCCGACCTGATCAAGAAGTTCGAGAGCATCAGCAAGGAGGAG
